>Addgene plasmid #153994 | SARS_COV2_ORF3a_HA_BASU | addgene full sequence | sequence record 300130 | Addgene NGS Result
TGGAAGGGCTAATTCACTCCCAAAGAAGACAAGATATCCTTGATCTGTGGATCTACCACACACAAGGCTA
CTTCCCTGATTAGCAGAACTACACACCAGGGCCAGGGGTCAGATATCCACTGACCTTTGGATGGTGCTAC
AAGCTAGTACCAGTTGAGCCAGATAAGGTAGAAGAGGCCAATAAAGGAGAGAACACCAGCTTGTTACACC
CTGTGAGCCTGCATGGGATGGATGACCCGGAGAGAGAAGTGTTAGAGTGGAGGTTTGACAGCCGCCTAGC
ATTTCATCACGTGGCCCGAGAGCTGCATCCGGAGTACTTCAAGAACTGCTGATATCGAGCTTGCTACAAG
GGACTTTCCGCTGGGGACTTTCCAGGGAGGCGTGGCCTGGGCGGGACTGGGGAGTGGCGAGCCCTCAGAT
CCTGCATATAAGCAGCTGCTTTTTGCCTGTACTGGGTCTCTCTGGTTAGACCAGATCTGAGCCTGGGAGC
TCTCTGGCTAACTAGGGAACCCACTGCTTAAGCCTCAATAAAGCTTGCCTTGAGTGCTTCAAGTAGTGTG
TGCCCGTCTGTTGTGTGACTCTGGTAACTAGAGATCCCTCAGACCCTTTTAGTCAGTGTGGAAAATCTCT
AGCAGTGGCGCCCGAACAGGGACTTGAAAGCGAAAGGGAAACCAGAGGAGCTCTCTCGACGCAGGACTCG
GCTTGCTGAAGCGCGCACGGCAAGAGGCGAGGGGCGGCGACTGGTGAGTACGCCAAAAATTTTGACTAGC
GGAGGCTAGAAGGAGAGAGATGGGTGCGAGAGCGTCAGTATTAAGCGGGGGAGAATTAGATCGCGATGGG
AAAAAATTCGGTTAAGGCCAGGGGGAAAGAAAAAATATAAATTAAAACATATAGTATGGGCAAGCAGGGA
GCTAGAACGATTCGCAGTTAATCCTGGCCTGTTAGAAACATCAGAAGGCTGTAGACAAATACTGGGACAG
CTACAACCATCCCTTCAGACAGGATCAGAAGAACTTAGATCATTATATAATACAGTAGCAACCCTCTATT
GTGTGCATCAAAGGATAGAGATAAAAGACACCAAGGAAGCTTTAGACAAGATAGAGGAAGAGCAAAACAA
AAGTAAGACCACCGCACAGCAAGCGGCCGGCCGCTGATCTTCAGACCTGGAGGAGGAGATATGAGGGACA
ATTGGAGAAGTGAATTATATAAATATAAAGTAGTAAAAATTGAACCATTAGGAGTAGCACCCACCAAGGC
AAAGAGAAGAGTGGTGCAGAGAGAAAAAAGAGCAGTGGGAATAGGAGCTTTGTTCCTTGGGTTCTTGGGA
GCAGCAGGAAGCACTATGGGCGCAGCGTCAATGACGCTGACGGTACAGGCCAGACAATTATTGTCTGGTA
TAGTGCAGCAGCAGAACAATTTGCTGAGGGCTATTGAGGCGCAACAGCATCTGTTGCAACTCACAGTCTG
GGGCATCAAGCAGCTCCAGGCAAGAATCCTGGCTGTGGAAAGATACCTAAAGGATCAACAGCTCCTGGGG
ATTTGGGGTTGCTCTGGAAAACTCATTTGCACCACTGCTGTGCCTTGGAATGCTAGTTGGAGTAATAAAT
CTCTGGAACAGATTTGGAATCACACGACCTGGATGGAGTGGGACAGAGAAATTAACAATTACACAAGCTT
AATACACTCCTTAATTGAAGAATCGCAAAACCAGCAAGAAAAGAATGAACAAGAATTATTGGAATTAGAT
AAATGGGCAAGTTTGTGGAATTGGTTTAACATAACAAATTGGCTGTGGTATATAAAATTATTCATAATGA
TAGTAGGAGGCTTGGTAGGTTTAAGAATAGTTTTTGCTGTACTTTCTATAGTGAATAGAGTTAGGCAGGG
ATATTCACCATTATCGTTTCAGACCCACCTCCCAACCCCGAGGGGACCCGACAGGCCCGAAGGAATAGAA
GAAGAAGGTGGAGAGAGAGACAGAGACAGATCCATTCGATTAGTGAACGGATCTCGACGGTATCGCCTTT
AAAAGAAAAGGGGGGATTGGGGGGTACAGTGCAGGGGAAAGAATAGTAGACATAATAGCAACAGACATAC
AAACTAAAGAATTACAAAAACAAATTACAAAAATTCAAAATTTTCGGGTTTATTACAGGGACAGCAGAGA
TCCAGTTTATCGATGAGTAATTCATACAAAAGGACTCGCCCCTGCCTTGGGGAATCCCAGGGACCGTCGT
TAAACTCCCACTAACGTAGAACCCAGAGATCGCTGCGTTCCCGCCCCCTCACCCGCCCGCTCTCGTCATC
ACTGAGGTGGAGAAGAGCATGCGTGAGGCTCCGGTGCCCGTCAGTGGGCAGAGCGCACATCGCCCACAGT
CCCCGAGAAGTTGGGGGGAGGGGTCGGCAATTGAACCGGTGCCTAGAGAAGGTGGCGCGGGGTAAACTGG
GAAAGTGATGTCGTGTACTGGCTCCGCCTTTTTCCCGAGGGTGGGGGAGAACCGTATATAAGTGCAGTAG
TCGCCGTGAACGTTCTTTTTCGCAACGGGTTTGCCGCCAGAACACAGGTAAGTGCCGTGTGTGGTTCCCG
CGGGCCTGGCCTCTTTACGGGTTATGGCCCTTGCGTGCCTTGAATTACTTCCACGCCCCTGGCTGCAGTA
CGTGATTCTTGATCCCGAGCTTCGGGTTGGAAGTGGGTGGGAGAGTTCGAGGCCTTGCGCTTAAGGAGCC
CCTTCGCCTCGTGCTTGAGTTGAGGCCTGGCTTGGGCGCTGGGGCCGCCGCGTGCGAATCTGGTGGCACC
TTCGCGCCTGTCTCGCTGCTTTCGATAAGTCTCTAGCCATTTAAAATTTTTGATGACCTGCTGCGACGCT
TTTTTTCTGGCAAGATAGTCTTGTAAATGCGGGCCAAGATCTGCACACTGGTATTTCGGTTTTTGGGGCC
GCGGGCGGCGACGGGGCCCGTGCGTCCCAGCGCACATGTTCGGCGAGGCGGGGCCTGCGAGCGCGGCCAC
CGAGAATCGGACGGGGGTAGTCTCAAGCTGGCCGGCCTGCTCTGGTGCCTGGCCTCGCGCCGCCGTGTAT
CGCCCCGCCCTGGGCGGCAAGGCTGGCCCGGTCGGCACCAGTTGCGTGAGCGGAAAGATGGCCGCTTCCC
GGCCCTGCTGCAGGGAGCTCAAAATGGAGGACGCGGCGCTCGGGAGAGCGGGCGGGTGAGTCACCCACAC
AAAGGAAAAGGGCCTTTCCGTCCTCAGCCGTCGCTTCATGTGACTCCACGGAGTACCGGGCGCCGTCCAG
GCACCTCGATTAGTTCTCGAGCTTTTGGAGTACGTCGTCTTTAGGTTGGGGGGAGGGGTTTTATGCGATG
GAGTTTCCCCACACTGAGTGGGTGGAGACTGAAGTTAGGCCAGCTTGGCACTTGATGTAATTCTCCTTGG
AATTTGCCCTTTTTGAGTTTGGATCTTGGTTCATTCTCAAGCCTCAGACAGTGGTTCAAAGTTTTTTTCT
TCCATTTCAGGTGTCGTGAGGATCTATTTCCGGTGAATTCGCCGCCACCATGGACCTTTTTATGAGAATC
TTTACCATCGGGACTGTCACACTGAAACAGGGAGAAATTAAGGACGCGACCCCGAGTGACTTTGTGAGGG
CCACTGCTACAATTCCCATCCAAGCCTCTCTTCCATTCGGCTGGCTCATAGTGGGTGTGGCACTGCTCGC
GGTATTCCAGTCAGCGTCTAAGATCATAACGCTGAAGAAGAGATGGCAGTTGGCTCTCAGCAAAGGTGTT
CATTTCGTCTGTAACCTGCTTCTTCTTTTCGTCACTGTCTATTCTCACTTGCTCTTGGTTGCAGCCGGGC
TGGAAGCCCCGTTTCTGTATCTGTACGCGCTCGTTTACTTCCTCCAGAGCATAAATTTCGTACGAATTAT
TATGAGACTCTGGTTGTGCTGGAAGTGTCGGAGCAAGAATCCTCTCTTGTATGACGCCAATTACTTCCTT
TGTTGGCACACTAATTGTTATGATTACTGCATACCTTACAATAGCGTTACCTCATCCATAGTAATCACCT
CCGGTGACGGAACAACGTCACCAATCTCCGAGCATGATTACCAGATTGGAGGCTATACGGAAAAATGGGA
GAGTGGTGTCAAGGACTGTGTGGTGCTGCATAGCTATTTCACAAGCGATTATTATCAACTGTACAGTACA
CAGTTGTCCACGGATACCGGGGTCGAGCATGTCACATTTTTTATTTATAACAAGATCGTTGATGAGCCAG
AGGAGCATGTGCAGATCCACACGATAGATGGAAGCTCCGGTGTAGTGAATCCAGTCATGGAACCGATCTA
TGACGAGCCCACCACGACCACATCTGTGCCCCTGCTCGAAGGCGGCGGGGGATGGAGCCATCCACAATTC
GAGAAAGGCTACCCATACGATGTGCCTGACTATGCTGGCAAGTTGTCTGAATCAGAGATTAGGTTTGGAC
TGAAAACGGAGGTGATGGGCCAACATCTTATCTATCACGATGTTTTGTCCAGCACACAAAAGACAGCCCA
TGAATTGGCAAATAACAATGCCCCCGAGGGTACCCTCGTGGTTGCAGATAAACAGACAGCCGGTAGGGGC
GGGATGAGCCGAGTGTGGCATTCTCAAGAAGGAAACGGAGTATGGATGAGTTTGATATTGCGCCCGGACA
TTCCGCTCCAAAAGACGCCCCAACTTACCTTGCTGGCAGCTGTAGCGGTGGTTCAGGGAATAGAAGAGGC
CGCGGGCATACAGACTGATATAAAGTGGCCGAACGACATACTCATTAACGGGAAAAAAACAGTAGGGATA
CTTACCGAAATGCAAGCTGAGGAGGATCGAGTGCGCTCCGTGATTATTGGTATTGGCATTAATGTAAATC
AGCAACCCAATGATTTCCCCGATGAGCTCAAGGACATTGCGACGAGTCTGTCCCAGGCAGCTGGGGAAAA
GATCGACAGGGCAGGTGTAATCCAGCATATCTTGCTTTGTTTCGAAAAGCGATACCGAGACTACATGACC
CACGGTTTCACGCCCATCAAGCTCTTGTGGGAGTCATACGCCCTCGGTATTGGCACGAACATGAGGGCGA
GAACTCTCAACGGGACATTTTACGGTAAGGCGTTGGGTATTGACGACGAAGGGGTACTTTTGTTGGAAAC
TAATGAAGGCATTAAGAAGATATACAGCGCGGACATCAGCCTTAGGTGACCGCAGTTTGAAAAGTAAGGA
TCCCGCCCCTCTCCCTCCCCCCCCCCTAACGTTACTGGCCGAAGCCGCTTGGAATAAGGCCGGTGTGCGT
TTGTCTATATGTTATTTTCCACCATATTGCCGTCTTTTGGCAATGTGAGGGCCCGGAAACCTGGCCCTGT
CTTCTTGACGAGCATTCCTAGGGGTCTTTCCCCTCTCGCCAAAGGAATGCAAGGTCTGTTGAATGTCGTG
AAGGAAGCAGTTCCTCTGGAAGCTTCTTGAAGACAAACAACGTCTGTAGCGACCCTTTGCAGGCAGCGGA
ACCCCCCACCTGGCGACAGGTGCCTCTGCGGCCAAAAGCCACGTGTATAAGATACACCTGCAAAGGCGGC
ACAACCCCAGTGCCACGTTGTGAGTTGGATAGTTGTGGAAAGAGTCAAATGGCTCTCCTCAAGCGTATTC
AACAAGGGGCTGAAGGATGCCCAGAAGGTACCCCATTGTATGGGATCTGATCTGGGGCCTCGGTGCACAT
GCTTTACATGTGTTTAGTCGAGGTTAAAAAAACGTCTAGGCCCCCCGAACCACGGGGACGTGGTTTTCCT
TTGAAAAACACGATGATAAGCTTGCCACAACCCACAAGGAGACGACCTTCCATGACCGAGTACAAGCCCA
CGGTGCGCCTCGCCACCCGCGACGACGTCCCCCGGGCCGTACGCACCCTCGCCGCCGCGTTCGCCGACTA
CCCCGCCACGCGCCACACCGTCGACCCGGACCGCCACATCGAGCGGGTCACCGAGCTGCAAGAACTCTTC
CTCACGCGCGTCGGGCTCGACATCGGCAAGGTGTGGGTCGCGGACGACGGCGCCGCGGTGGCGGTCTGGA
CCACGCCGGAGAGCGTCGAAGCGGGGGCGGTGTTCGCCGAGATCGGCCCGCGCATGGCCGAGTTGAGCGG
TTCCCGGCTGGCCGCGCAGCAACAGATGGAAGGCCTCCTGGCGCCGCACCGGCCCAAGGAGCCCGCGTGG
TTCCTGGCCACCGTCGGCGTCTCGCCCGACCACCAGGGCAAGGGTCTGGGCAGCGCCGTCGTGCTCCCCG
GAGTGGAGGCGGCCGAGCGCGCCGGGGTGCCCGCCTTCCTGGAGACCTCCGCGCCCCGCAACCTCCCCTT
CTACGAGCGGCTCGGCTTCACCGTCACCGCCGACGTCGAGGTGCCCGAAGGACCGCGCACCTGGTGCATG
ACCCGCAAGCCCGGTGCCTAGACGCGTCTGGAACAATCAACCTCTGGATTACAAAATTTGTGAAAGATTG
ACTGGTATTCTTAACTATGTTGCTCCTTTTACGCTATGTGGATACGCTGCTTTAATGCCTTTGTATCATG
CTATTGCTTCCCGTATGGCTTTCATTTTCTCCTCCTTGTATAAATCCTGGTTGCTGTCTCTTTATGAGGA
GTTGTGGCCCGTTGTCAGGCAACGTGGCGTGGTGTGCACTGTGTTTGCTGACGCAACCCCCACTGGTTGG
GGCATTGCCACCACCTGTCAGCTCCTTTCCGGGACTTTCGCTTTCCCCCTCCCTATTGCCACGGCGGAAC
TCATCGCCGCCTGCCTTGCCCGCTGCTGGACAGGGGCTCGGCTGTTGGGCACTGACAATTCCGTGGTGTT
GTCGGGGAAGCTGACGTCCTTTCCATGGCTGCTCGCCTGTGTTGCCACCTGGATTCTGCGCGGGACGTCC
TTCTGCTACGTCCCTTCGGCCCTCAATCCAGCGGACCTTCCTTCCCGCGGCCTGCTGCCGGCTCTGCGGC
CTCTTCCGCGTCTTCGCCTTCGCCCTCAGACGAGTCGGATCTCCCTTTGGGCCGCCTCCCCGCCTGGAAT
TAATTCTGCAGTCGAGACCTAGAAAAACATGGAGCAATCACAAGTAGCAATACAGCAGCTACCAATGCTG
ATTGTGCCTGGCTAGAAGCACAAGAGGAGGAGGAGGTGGGTTTTCCAGTCACACCTCAGGTACCTTTAAG
ACCAATGACTTACAAGGCAGCTGTAGATCTTAGCCACTTTTTAAAAGAAAAGAGGGGACTGGAAGGGCTA
ATTCACTCCCAACGAAGACAAGATATCCTTGATCTGTGGATCTACCACACACAAGGCTACTTCCCTGATT
AGCAGAACTACACACCAGGGCCAGGGGTCAGATATCCACTGACCTTTGGATGGTGCTACAAGCTAGTACC
AGTTGAGCCAGATAAGGTAGAAGAGGCCAATAAAGGAGAGAACACCAGCTTGTTACACCCTGTGAGCCTG
CATGGGATGGATGACCCGGAGAGAGAAGTGTTAGAGTGGAGGTTTGACAGCCGCCTAGCATTTCATCACG
TGGCCCGAGAGCTGCATCCGGAGTACTTCAAGAACTGCTGATATCGAGCTTGCTACAAGGGACTTTCCGC
TGGGGACTTTCCAGGGAGGCGTGGCCTGGGCGGGACTGGGGAGTGGCGAGCCCTCAGATCCTGCATATAA
GCAGCTGCTTTTTGCCTGTACTGGGTCTCTCTGGTTAGACCAGATCTGAGCCTGGGAGCTCTCTGGCTAA
CTAGGGAACCCACTGCTTAAGCCTCAATAAAGCTTGCCTTGAGTGCTTCAAGTAGTGTGTGCCCGTCTGT
TGTGTGACTCTGGTAACTAGAGATCCCTCAGACCCTTTTAGTCAGTGTGGAAAATCTCTAGCAGTAGTAG
TTCATGTCATCTTATTATTCAGTATTTATAACTTGCAAAGAAATGAATATCAGAGAGTGAGAGGCCTTGA
CATTGCTAGCGTTTACCGTCGACCTCTAGCTAGAGCTTGGCGTAATCATGGTCATAGCTGTTTCCTGTGT
GAAATTGTTATCCGCTCACAATTCCACACAACATACGAGCCGGAAGCATAAAGTGTAAAGCCTGGGGTGC
CTAATGAGTGAGCTAACTCACATTAATTGCGTTGCGCTCACTGCCCGCTTTCCAGTCGGGAAACCTGTCG
TGCCAGCTGCATTAATGAATCGGCCAACGCGCGGGGAGAGGCGGTTTGCGTATTGGGCGCTCTTCCGCTT
CCTCGCTCACTGACTCGCTGCGCTCGGTCGTTCGGCTGCGGCGAGCGGTATCAGCTCACTCAAAGGCGGT
AATACGGTTATCCACAGAATCAGGGGATAACGCAGGAAAGAACATGTGAGCAAAAGGCCAGCAAAAGGCC
AGGAACCGTAAAAAGGCCGCGTTGCTGGCGTTTTTCCATAGGCTCCGCCCCCCTGACGAGCATCACAAAA
ATCGACGCTCAAGTCAGAGGTGGCGAAACCCGACAGGACTATAAAGATACCAGGCGTTTCCCCCTGGAAG
CTCCCTCGTGCGCTCTCCTGTTCCGACCCTGCCGCTTACCGGATACCTGTCCGCCTTTCTCCCTTCGGGA
AGCGTGGCGCTTTCTCATAGCTCACGCTGTAGGTATCTCAGTTCGGTGTAGGTCGTTCGCTCCAAGCTGG
GCTGTGTGCACGAACCCCCCGTTCAGCCCGACCGCTGCGCCTTATCCGGTAACTATCGTCTTGAGTCCAA
CCCGGTAAGACACGACTTATCGCCACTGGCAGCAGCCACTGGTAACAGGATTAGCAGAGCGAGGTATGTA
GGCGGTGCTACAGAGTTCTTGAAGTGGTGGCCTAACTACGGCTACACTAGAAGAACAGTATTTGGTATCT
GCGCTCTGCTGAAGCCAGTTACCTTCGGAAAAAGAGTTGGTAGCTCTTGATCCGGCAAACAAACCACCGC
TGGTAGCGGTGGTTTTTTTGTTTGCAAGCAGCAGATTACGCGCAGAAAAAAAGGATCTCAAGAAGATCCT
TTGATCTTTTCTACGGGGTCTGACGCTCAGTGGAACGAAAACTCACGTTAAGGGATTTTGGTCATGAGAT
TATCAAAAAGGATCTTCACCTAGATCCTTTTAAATTAAAAATGAAGTTTTAAATCAATCTAAAGTATATA
TGAGTAAACTTGGTCTGACAGTTACCAATGCTTAATCAGTGAGGCACCTATCTCAGCGATCTGTCTATTT
CGTTCATCCATAGTTGCCTGACTCCCCGTCGTGTAGATAACTACGATACGGGAGGGCTTACCATCTGGCC
CCAGTGCTGCAATGATACCGCGAGACCCACGCTCACCGGCTCCAGATTTATCAGCAATAAACCAGCCAGC
CGGAAGGGCCGAGCGCAGAAGTGGTCCTGCAACTTTATCCGCCTCCATCCAGTCTATTAATTGTTGCCGG
GAAGCTAGAGTAAGTAGTTCGCCAGTTAATAGTTTGCGCAACGTTGTTGCCATTGCTACAGGCATCGTGG
TGTCACGCTCGTCGTTTGGTATGGCTTCATTCAGCTCCGGTTCCCAACGATCAAGGCGAGTTACATGATC
CCCCATGTTGTGCAAAAAAGCGGTTAGCTCCTTCGGTCCTCCGATCGTTGTCAGAAGTAAGTTGGCCGCA
GTGTTATCACTCATGGTTATGGCAGCACTGCATAATTCTCTTACTGTCATGCCATCCGTAAGATGCTTTT
CTGTGACTGGTGAGTACTCAACCAAGTCATTCTGAGAATAGTGTATGCGGCGACCGAGTTGCTCTTGCCC
GGCGTCAATACGGGATAATACCGCGCCACATAGCAGAACTTTAAAAGTGCTCATCATTGGAAAACGTTCT
TCGGGGCGAAAACTCTCAAGGATCTTACCGCTGTTGAGATCCAGTTCGATGTAACCCACTCGTGCACCCA
ACTGATCTTCAGCATCTTTTACTTTCACCAGCGTTTCTGGGTGAGCAAAAACAGGAAGGCAAAATGCCGC
AAAAAAGGGAATAAGGGCGACACGGAAATGTTGAATACTCATACTCTTCCTTTTTCAATATTATTGAAGC
ATTTATCAGGGTTATTGTCTCATGAGCGGATACATATTTGAATGTATTTAGAAAAATAAACAAATAGGGG
TTCCGCGCACATTTCCCCGAAAAGTGCCACCTGACGTCGACGGATCGGGAGATCAACTTGTTTATTGCAG
CTTATAATGGTTACAAATAAAGCAATAGCATCACAAATTTCACAAATAAAGCATTTTTTTCACTGCATTC
TAGTTGTGGTTTGTCCAAACTCATCAATGTATCTTATCATGTCTGGATCAACTGGATAACTCAAGCTAAC
CAAAATCATCCCAAACTTCCCACCCCATACCCTATTACCACTGCCAATTACCTGTGGTTTCATTTACTCT
AAACCTGTGATTCCTCTGAATTATTTTCATTTTAAAGAAATTGTATTTGTTAAATATGTACTACAAACTT
AGTAGT
Features (pLannotate 1.2.2; 26 found; start..end, strand, type, name):
    377..634     +  LTR            5' LTR (truncated): truncated 5' long terminal repeat (LTR) from HIV-1
    681..806     +  misc_feature   HIV-1 Ψ: packaging signal of human immunodeficiency virus type 1
    790..1128    +  CDS            HIV-1 gag (fragment): gag protein from human immunodeficiency virus 1; gag
   1303..1536    +  misc_feature   RRE: The Rev response element (RRE) of HIV-1 allows for Rev-dependent mRNA export from the nucleus to the cytoplasm.
   1913..2013    +  CDS            Rev (fragment): human immunodeficiency virus 1 (HIV-1) Rev protein; rev; enhances nuclear export of unspliced and incompletely spliced viral mRNAs
   2028..2143    +  misc_feature   cPPT/CTS: central polypurine tract and central termination sequence of HIV-1 (lacking the first T)
   2356..2567    +  promoter       EF-1α core promoter: core promoter for human elongation factor EF-1α
   2568..2681    +  intron         EF-1α intron A (fragment): intron upstream of the start codon of human EF-1α
   3307..3510    +  intron         EF-1α intron A: truncated intron upstream of the start codon of human EF-1α
   3550..4374    +  CDS            AP3A_SARS2: Experimental evidence at protein level: Swiss-Prot protein existence level 1. Plays a role in virus egress via lysosomal trafficking (PubMed:33157038, PubMed:33422265). Forms homotetrameric ion channels (viroporin) localized at endosomes and lysosomes, that may induce deacidification of lysosomes thereby allowing safe virion egress through lysosomal trafficking (By similarity) (PubMed:33157038, PubMed:33422265). Also blocks formation of autolysosomes through binding and sequestering host TMUB1/HOPS on late endosomes. This prevents fusion of autophagosomes with lysosomes, disrupting autophagy a
   4420..4445    +  CDS            3xHA (fragment): three tandem HA epitope tags
   4447..5223    +  CDS            birA (fragment): BIRA_BACSU - Experimental evidence at protein level: Swiss-Prot protein existence level 1. Acts both as a biotin--[acetyl-CoA-carboxylase] ligase and a repressor. From Bacillus subtilis (strain 168).
   5367..5829    +  misc_feature   IRES: internal ribosome entry site (IRES) of the encephalomyocarditis virus (EMCV)
   5862..6459    +  CDS            PuroR (fragment): puromycin N-acetyltransferase; pac from Streptomyces alboniger; confers resistance to puromycin
   6475..7063    +  misc_feature   WPRE: woodchuck hepatitis virus posttranscriptional regulatory element
   7080..7598    +  CDS            nef (fragment): NEF_HV1BR - Experimental evidence at protein level: Swiss-Prot protein existence level 1. Extracellular Nef protein targets CD4(+) T-lymphocytes for apoptosis by interacting with CXCR4 surface receptors (PubMed:14990729). From Human immunodeficiency virus type 1 group M subtype B (isolate BRU/LAI) (HIV-1).
   7646..7903    +  LTR            5' LTR (truncated): truncated 5' long terminal repeat (LTR) from HIV-1
   8055..8071    -  protein_bind   lac operator: The lac repressor binds to the lac operator to inhibit transcription in E. coli. This inhibition can be relieved by adding lactose or isopropyl-β-D-thiogalactopyranoside (IPTG). lac repressor encoded by lacI
   8079..8109    -  promoter       lac promoter: promoter for the E. coli lac operon
   8124..8145    -  protein_bind   CAP binding site: CAP binding activates transcription in the presence of cAMP. E. coli catabolite activator protein
   8158..8250    -  CDS            lacI (fragment): lac repressor; lacI; The lac repressor binds to the lac operator to inhibit transcription in E. coli. This inhibition can be relieved by adding lactose or isopropyl-β-D-thiogalactopyranoside (IPTG).
   8433..9021    -  rep_origin     ori: high-copy-number ColE1/pMB1/pBR322/pUC origin of replication
   9192..10052   -  CDS            AmpR: β-lactamase; bla; confers resistance to ampicillin, carbenicillin, and related antibiotics
  10053..10157   -  promoter       AmpR promoter: bla
  10205..10339   +  polyA_signal   SV40 poly(A) signal: SV40 polyadenylation signal
  10506..329     +  CDS            nef (fragment) (across the origin): NEF_HV1BR - Experimental evidence at protein level: Swiss-Prot protein existence level 1. Extracellular Nef protein targets CD4(+) T-lymphocytes for apoptosis by interacting with CXCR4 surface receptors (PubMed:14990729). From Human immunodeficiency virus type 1 group M subtype B (isolate BRU/LAI) (HIV-1).
