[The description below was written by a language model from this plasmid's Addgene catalogue record and pLannotate feature annotations shown in this document.]
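Description:
SARS_COV2_ORF3a_HA_BASU is an HIV-1-derived lentiviral transfer plasmid for mammalian expression of the SARS-CoV-2 accessory protein ORF3a fused to an HA epitope and the BASU biotin ligase. It is maintained in E. coli through a high-copy ColE1/pUC-type origin and an ampicillin resistance gene (β-lactamase with its own promoter); remnants of lac regulatory sequence and an SV40 poly(A) signal also lie in the bacterial backbone. The viral portion carries the elements needed for packaging and transduction: two LTR regions (both annotated as truncated, each preceded by nef-derived sequence that overlaps the U3 region), the Ψ packaging signal with a gag fragment, the Rev response element for Rev-dependent export of the genomic RNA, and the cPPT/CTS, which aids nuclear import of the reverse-transcribed genome.

Between the LTRs, the human EF-1α promoter with portions of its first intron drives a single bicistronic transcript. The first open reading frame is ORF3a, a viroporin associated with endosomes and lysosomes, followed by an HA tag (annotated as a short fragment of a 3xHA tag) and a Bacillus subtilis BirA-derived coding sequence corresponding to BASU, an engineered promiscuous biotin ligase. An EMCV IRES then allows translation of puromycin N-acetyltransferase, so transduced cells can be selected with puromycin, and a WPRE enhances transcript stability and expression. With ORF3a placed ahead of the ligase, proteins close to ORF3a in living cells can be biotinylated and captured for identification, while the HA tag permits detection of the fusion. The associated publication describes proximity proteomics across 17 SARS-CoV-2 proteins, consistent with this construct being one member of that set.
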