Addgene plasmid #153994: SARS_COV2_ORF3a_HA_BASU
Purpose: Express Orf3a gene along with HA and BASU
Depositing lab: Paul Khavari. Depositing organization: Stanford University. Publication: The proximal proteome of 17 SARS-CoV-2 proteins links to disrupted antiviral signaling and host translation. Meyers JM, Ramanathan M, Shanderson RL, Beck A, Donohue L, Ferguson I, Guo MG, Rao DS, Miao W, Reynolds D, Yang X, Zhao Y, Yang YY, Blish C, Wang Y, Khavari PA. PLoS Pathog. 2021 Oct 1;17(10):e1009412. doi: 10.1371/journal.ppat.1009412. PubMed 34597346.
Backbone
  Vector backbone: EF1-alpha-promoter
  Vector type: Mammalian Expression, Lentiviral
Growth in bacteria
  Bacterial resistance: Ampicillin, 100 μg/mL
  Growth temperature: 37°C
  Growth strain: NEB Stable
  Copy number: High Copy
Gene/Insert
  Gene/Insert name: Orf3a
  Species: Severe acute respiratory syndrome coronavirus 2
  Entrez Gene: ORF3a (a.k.a. GU280_gp03)
  Cloning method: Restriction Enzyme; 5′ cloning site Unknown (unknown if destroyed); 3′ cloning site Unknown (unknown if destroyed)
  Sequencing primers: 5′ EF1a-F
Terms and licenses: Academic/Nonprofit Terms; Industry Terms: Not Available to Industry
How to cite: SARS_COV2_ORF3a_HA_BASU was a gift from Paul Khavari (Addgene plasmid # 153994 ; http://n2t.net/addgene:153994 ; RRID:Addgene_153994)
